Addgene plasmid #88836: RHPMP132 (mEOS3.1-beta Actin)
Purpose: Localization by Super-Resolution microscopy of beta-Actin fused to mEOS3.1
Depositing lab: Ricardo Henriques.
Backbone
  Vector backbone: EYFP-beta-Actin
  Vector type: Mammalian Expression
  Selectable markers: Neomycin (select with G418)
Growth in bacteria
  Bacterial resistance: Kanamycin, 50 μg/mL
  Growth temperature: 37°C
  Growth strain: DH5alpha
  Copy number: High Copy
Gene/Insert
  Gene/Insert name: beta-Actin (alt name: actin)
  Species: H. sapiens (human)
  Entrez Gene: ACTB (a.k.a. BKRNS, BNS, BRWS1, CSMH, DDS1, PS1TP5BP1, THC8)
  Promoter: CMV
  Tag / fusion protein: mEOS3.1 (N terminal on insert)
  Cloning method: Restriction Enzyme; 5′ cloning site NheI (not destroyed); 3′ cloning site BglII (not destroyed)
  Sequencing primers: 5′ CMV-F
Terms and licenses: Academic/Nonprofit Terms; Industry Terms: Not Available to Industry
How to cite: RHPMP132 (mEOS3.1-beta Actin) was a gift from Ricardo Henriques (Addgene plasmid # 88836 ; http://n2t.net/addgene:88836 ; RRID:Addgene_88836)
