[The description below was written by a language model from this plasmid's Addgene catalogue record and pLannotate feature annotations shown in this document.]
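Description:
RHPMP132 (mEOS3.1-beta Actin) is a 5,781-nt mammalian expression plasmid built on an EYFP-beta-Actin backbone, in which the fluorescent protein position upstream of actin is occupied by mEos3.1; the record lists NheI and BglII as the retained cloning sites. In bacteria it replicates from a high-copy ColE1/pUC-type origin and is selected with kanamycin. A single Tn5 aminoglycoside phosphotransferase gene (NeoR/KanR) serves both hosts. It is preceded by a bacterial bla promoter for kanamycin resistance in E. coli and by the SV40 enhancer/early promoter for G418 selection of stably transfected mammalian cells, and it ends with the HSV TK polyadenylation signal. An f1 origin is also present, which in principle permits single-stranded DNA production. The short ble, bGH poly(A) and SV40 large T antigen fragments in the annotation appear to be partial homology matches in backbone sequence rather than functional elements.

The expression cassette uses the human CMV immediate-early enhancer and promoter to drive an open reading frame encoding mEos3.1 fused, through a short linker, to the N-terminus of beta-actin, followed by the SV40 poly(A) signal. The catalogue gives the actin as human ACTB. The automated annotation matched the bovine protein entry, which is unsurprising given how highly conserved actin is. mEos3.1 is a green-to-red photoconvertible protein derived from a Lobophyllia hemprichii fluorescent protein. Its light-induced conversion allows sparse subsets of molecules to be switched and localised individually. The construct is therefore intended for super-resolution, single-molecule localisation imaging of the actin cytoskeleton in transfected mammalian cells.
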