Features (pLannotate 1.2.2; 14 found; start..end, strand, type, name):
     51..354     +  enhancer       CMV enhancer: human cytomegalovirus immediate early enhancer
    355..558     +  promoter       CMV promoter: human cytomegalovirus (CMV) immediate early promoter
    600..1277    +  CDS            mEos3.1: mEos3.1 is a photoconvertible green/yellow fluorescent protein published in 2012, derived from Lobophyllia hemprichii. It has moderate acid sensitivity.
   1302..2426    +  CDS            ACTB: ACTB_BOVIN - Experimental evidence at protein level: Swiss-Prot protein existence level 1. Actin is a highly conserved protein that polymerizes to produce filaments that form cross-linked networks in the cytoplasm of cells. Actin exists in both monomeric (G-actin) and polymeric (F-actin) forms, both forms playing key functions, such as cell motility and contraction. In addition to their role in the cytoplasmic cytoskeleton, G- and F-actin also localize in the nucleus, and regulate gene transcription and motility and repair of damaged DNA. From Bos taurus (Bovine).
   2452..2536    +  CDS            large T antigen (fragment): large T antigen from SV40 (simian virus 40)
   2559..2680    +  polyA_signal   SV40 poly(A) signal: SV40 polyadenylation signal
   2714..3142    -  rep_origin     f1 ori (sequence partly withheld): f1 bacteriophage origin of replication; arrow indicates direction of (+) strand synthesis
   3169..3273    +  promoter       AmpR promoter: bla
   3275..3632    +  promoter       SV40 promoter: SV40 enhancer and early promoter
   3667..4461    +  CDS            NeoR/KanR: aminoglycoside phosphotransferase from Tn5; aph(3')-II (or nptII); confers resistance to neomycin, kanamycin, and G418 (Geneticin®)
   4482..4634    +  CDS            ble (fragment): BLE_KLEPN - Experimental evidence at protein level: Swiss-Prot protein existence level 1. Binding protein with a strong affinity to the bleomycin family of antibiotics. Binds to CL990; an antimitotic-antibiotic compound. From Klebsiella pneumoniae.
   4693..4740    +  polyA_signal   HSV TK poly(A) signal: herpes simplex virus thymidine kinase polyadenylation signal (Cole and Stacy, 1985)
   4831..4847    -  polyA_signal   bGH poly(A) signal (fragment): bovine growth hormone polyadenylation signal
   5069..5657    +  rep_origin     ori: high-copy-number ColE1/pMB1/pBR322/pUC origin of replication
>Addgene plasmid #88836 | RHPMP132 (mEOS3.1-beta Actin) | addgene full sequence | sequence record 177523 | Addgene NGS Result
TAGTAATCAATTACGGGGTCATTAGTTCATAGCCCATATATGGAGTTCCGCGTTACATAACTTACGGTAA
ATGGCCCGCCTGGCTGACCGCCCAACGACCCCCGCCCATTGACGTCAATAATGACGTATGTTCCCATAGT
AACGCCAATAGGGACTTTCCATTGACGTCAATGGGTGGAGTATTTACGGTAAACTGCCCACTTGGCAGTA
CATCAAGTGTATCATATGCCAAGTACGCCCCCTATTGACGTCAATGACGGTAAATGGCCCGCCTGGCATT
ATGCCCAGTACATGACCTTATGGGACTTTCCTACTTGGCAGTACATCTACGTATTAGTCATCGCTATTAC
CATGGTGATGCGGTTTTGGCAGTACATCAATGGGCGTGGATAGCGGTTTGACTCACGGGGATTTCCAAGT
CTCCACCCCATTGACGTCAATGGGAGTTTGTTTTGGCACCAAAATCAACGGGACTTTCCAAAATGTCGTA
ACAACTCCGCCCCATTGACGCAAATGGGCGGTAGGCGTGTACGGTGGGAGGTCTATATAAGCAGAGCTGG
TTTAGTGAACCGTCAGATCCGCTAGCGGTCGCCGCCACCATGAGTGCGATTAAGCCAGACATGAAGATCA
AACTCCGTATGGAAGGCAACGTAAACGGGCACCACTTTGTGATCGACGGAGATGGTACAGGCAAGCCTTT
TGAGGGAAAACAGAGTATGGATCTTGAAGTCAAAGAGGGCGGACCTCTGCCTTTTGCCTTTGATATCCTG
ACCACTGCATTCCATTACGGCAACAGGGTATTCGCCAAATATCCAGACAACATACAAGACTATTTTAAGC
AGTCGTTTCCTAAGGGGTATTCGTGGGAACGAAGCTTGACTTTCGAAGACGGGGGCATTTGCAACGCCAG
AAACGACATAACAATGGAAGGGGACACTTTCTATAATAAAGTTCGATTTTATGGTACCAACTTTCCCGCC
AATGGTCCAGTTATGCAGAAGAAGACGCTGAAATGGGAGCCCTCCACTGAGAAAATGTATGTGCGTGATG
GAGTGCTGACGGGTGATGTAGAGATGGCTTTGTTGCTTGAAGGAAATGCCCATTACCGATGTGACTTCAG
AACTACTTACAAAGCTAAGGAGAAGGGTGTCAAGTTACCAGGCGCCCACTTTGTGGACCACTGCATTGAG
ATTTTAAGCCATGACAAAGATTACAACAAGGTTAAGCTGTATGAGCATGCTGTTGCTCATTCTGGATTGC
CTGACAATGCCAGACGATCCGGACTAGATCTCGATCGAGCTATGGATGATGATATCGCCGCGCTCGTCGT
CGACAACGGCTCCGGCATGTGCAAGGCCGGCTTCGCGGGCGACGATGCCCCCCGGGCCGTCTTCCCCTCC
ATCGTGGGGCGCCCCAGGCACCAGGGCGTGATGGTGGGCATGGGTCAGAAGGATTCCTATGTGGGCGACG
AGGCCCAGAGCAAGAGAGGCATCCTCACCCTGAAGTACCCCATCGAGCACGGCATCGTCACCAACTGGGA
CGACATGGAGAAAATCTGGCACCACACCTTCTACAATGAGCTGCGTGTGGCTCCCGAGGAGCACCCCGTG
CTGCTGACCGAGGCCCCCCTGAACCCCAAGGCCAACCGCGAGAAGATGACCCAGATCATGTTTGAGACCT
TCAACACCCCAGCCATGTACGTTGCTATCCAGGCTGTGCTATCCCTGTACGCCTCTGGCCGTACCACTGG
CATCGTGATGGACTCCGGTGACGGGGTCACCCACACTGTGCCCATCTACGAGGGGTATGCCCTCCCCCAT
GCCATCCTGCGTCTGGACCTGGCTGGCCGGGACCTGACTGACTACCTCATGAAGATCCTCACCGAGCGCG
GCTACAGCTTCACCACCACGGCCGAGCGGGAAATCGTGCGTGACATTAAGGAGAAGCTGTGCTACGTCGC
CCTGGACTTCGAGCAAGAGATGGCCACGGCTGCTTCCAGCTCCTCCCTGGAGAAGAGCTACGAGCTGCCT
GACGGCCAGGTCATCACCATTGGCAATGAGCGGTTCCGCTGCCCTGAGGCACTCTTCCAGCCTTCCTTCC
TGGGCATGGAGTCCTGTGGCATCCACGAAACTACCTTCAACTCCATCATGAAGTGTGACGTGGACATCCG
CAAAGACCTGTACGCCAACACAGTGCTGTCTGGCGGCACCACCATGTACCCTGGCATTGCCGACAGGATG
CAGAAGGAGATCACTGCCCTGGCACCCAGCACAATGAAGATCAAGATCATTGCTCCTCCTGAGCGCAAGT
ACTCCGTGTGGATCGGCGGCTCCATCCTGGCCTCGCTGTCCACCTTCCAGCAGATGTGGATCAGCAAGCA
GGAGTATGACGAGTCCGGCCCCTCCATCGTCCACCGCAAATGCTTCTAGGGATCCACCGGATCTAGATAA
CTGATCATAATCAGCCATACCACATTTGTAGAGGTTTTACTTGCTTTAAAAAACCTCCCACACCTCCCCC
TGAACCTGAAACATAAAATGAATGCAATTGTTGTTGTTAACTTGTTTATTGCAGCTTATAATGGTTACAA
ATAAAGCAATAGCATCACAAATTTCACAAATAAAGCATTTTTTTCACTGCATTCTAGTTGTGGTTTGTCC
AAACTCATCAATGTATCTTAACGCGTAAATTGTAAGCGTTAATATTTTGTTAAAATTCGCGTTAAATTTT
TGTTAAATCAGCTCATTTTTTAACCAATAGGCCGAAATCGGCAAAATCCCTTATAAATCAAAAGAATAGA
CCGAGATAGGGT
[37 nt withheld, positions 2813-2849]
AAAGAACGTGGACTCCAACGTCAAAGG
[49 nt withheld, positions 2877-2925]
T
[91 nt withheld, positions 2927-3017]
G
[124 nt withheld, positions 3019-3142]
CAGGTGGCACTTTTCGGGGAAATGTGCGCGGAACCCCTATTTGTTTATTTTTCTAAATACATTCAAATAT
GTATCCGCTCATGAGACAATAACCCTGATAAATGCTTCAATAATATTGAAAAAGGAAGAGTCCTGAGGCG
GAAAGAACCAGCTGTGGAATGTGTGTCAGTTAGGGTGTGGAAAGTCCCCAGGCTCCCCAGCAGGCAGAAG
TATGCAAAGCATGCATCTCAATTAGTCAGCAACCAGGTGTGGAAAGTCCCCAGGCTCCCCAGCAGGCAGA
AGTATGCAAAGCATGCATCTCAATTAGTCAGCAACCATAGTCCCGCCCCTAACTCCGCCCATCCCGCCCC
TAACTCCGCCCAGTTCCGCCCATTCTCCGCCCCATGGCTGACTAATTTTTTTTATTTATGCAGAGGCCGA
GGCCGCCTCGGCCTCTGAGCTATTCCAGAAGTAGTGAGGAGGCTTTTTTGGAGGCCTAGGCTTTTGCAAA
GATCGATCAAGAGACAGGATGAGGATCGTTTCGCATGATTGAACAAGATGGATTGCACGCAGGTTCTCCG
GCCGCTTGGGTGGAGAGGCTATTCGGCTATGACTGGGCACAACAGACAATCGGCTGCTCTGATGCCGCCG
TGTTCCGGCTGTCAGCGCAGGGGCGCCCGGTTCTTTTTGTCAAGACCGACCTGTCCGGTGCCCTGAATGA
ACTGCAAGACGAGGCAGCGCGGCTATCGTGGCTGGCCACGACGGGCGTTCCTTGCGCAGCTGTGCTCGAC
GTTGTCACTGAAGCGGGAAGGGACTGGCTGCTATTGGGCGAAGTGCCGGGGCAGGATCTCCTGTCATCTC
ACCTTGCTCCTGCCGAGAAAGTATCCATCATGGCTGATGCAATGCGGCGGCTGCATACGCTTGATCCGGC
TACCTGCCCATTCGACCACCAAGCGAAACATCGCATCGAGCGAGCACGTACTCGGATGGAAGCCGGTCTT
GTCGATCAGGATGATCTGGACGAAGAGCATCAGGGGCTCGCGCCAGCCGAACTGTTCGCCAGGCTCAAGG
CGAGCATGCCCGACGGCGAGGATCTCGTCGTGACCCATGGCGATGCCTGCTTGCCGAATATCATGGTGGA
AAATGGCCGCTTTTCTGGATTCATCGACTGTGGCCGGCTGGGTGTGGCGGACCGCTATCAGGACATAGCG
TTGGCTACCCGTGATATTGCTGAAGAGCTTGGCGGCGAATGGGCTGACCGCTTCCTCGTGCTTTACGGTA
TCGCCGCTCCCGATTCGCAGCGCATCGCCTTCTATCGCCTTCTTGACGAGTTCTTCTGAGCGGGACTCTG
GGGTTCGAAATGACCGACCAAGCGACGCCCAACCTGCCATCACGAGATTTCGATTCCACCGCCGCCTTCT
ATGAAAGGTTGGGCTTCGGAATCGTTTTCCGGGACGCCGGCTGGATGATCCTCCAGCGCGGGGATCTCAT
GCTGGAGTTCTTCGCCCACCCTAGGGGGAGGCTAACTGAAACACGGAAGGAGACAATACCGGAAGGAACC
CGCGCTATGACGGCAATAAAAAGACAGAATAAAACGCACGGTGTTGGGTCGTTTGTTCATAAACGCGGGG
TTCGGTCCCAGGGCTGGCACTCTGTCGATACCCCACCGAGACCCCATTGGGGCCAATACGCCCGCGTTTC
TTCCTTTTCCCCACCCCACCCCCCAAGTTCGGGTGAAGGCCCAGGGCTCGCAGCCAACGTCGGGGCGGCA
GGCCCTGCCATAGCCTCAGGTTACTCATATATACTTTAGATTGATTTAAAACTTCATTTTTAATTTAAAA
GGATCTAGGTGAAGATCCTTTTTGATAATCTCATGACCAAAATCCCTTAACGTGAGTTTTCGTTCCACTG
AGCGTCAGACCCCGTAGAAAAGATCAAAGGATCTTCTTGAGATCCTTTTTTTCTGCGCGTAATCTGCTGC
TTGCAAACAAAAAAACCACCGCTACCAGCGGTGGTTTGTTTGCCGGATCAAGAGCTACCAACTCTTTTTC
CGAAGGTAACTGGCTTCAGCAGAGCGCAGATACCAAATACTGTTCTTCTAGTGTAGCCGTAGTTAGGCCA
CCACTTCAAGAACTCTGTAGCACCGCCTACATACCTCGCTCTGCTAATCCTGTTACCAGTGGCTGCTGCC
AGTGGCGATAAGTCGTGTCTTACCGGGTTGGACTCAAGACGATAGTTACCGGATAAGGCGCAGCGGTCGG
GCTGAACGGGGGGTTCGTGCACACAGCCCAGCTTGGAGCGAACGACCTACACCGAACTGAGATACCTACA
GCGTGAGCTATGAGAAAGCGCCACGCTTCCCGAAGGGAGAAAGGCGGACAGGTATCCGGTAAGCGGCAGG
GTCGGAACAGGAGAGCGCACGAGGGAGCTTCCAGGGGGAAACGCCTGGTATCTTTATAGTCCTGTCGGGT
TTCGCCACCTCTGACTTGAGCGTCGATTTTTGTGATGCTCGTCAGGGGGGCGGAGCCTATGGAAAAACGC
CAGCAACGCGGCCTTTTTACGGTTCCTGGCCTTTTGCTGGCCTTTTGCTCACATGTTCTTTCCTGCGTTA
TCCCCTGATTCTGTGGATAACCGTATTACCGCCATGCATTAGTTATTAA
